Addgene plasmid #148296: pAc5.1B-lambdaN-HA-DmBancal_425-502_AB
Purpose: Insect Expression of DmBancal_425-502
Depositing lab: Elisa Izaurralde. Depositing organization: Max Planck Institute for Developmental Biology.
Backbone
  Vector backbone: Unknown
  Vector type: Insect Expression
Growth in bacteria
  Bacterial resistance: Ampicillin, 100 μg/mL
  Growth temperature: 37°C
  Growth strain: DH5alpha
  Copy number: Low Copy
Gene/Insert
  Gene/Insert name: DmBancal_425-502
  Species: D. melanogaster (fly)
  Entrez Gene: HnRNP-K (a.k.a. Dmel_CG13425, BL, CG13425, Dmel\CG13425, Hrb57A, Q18, bl, dhnRNP K, hnRNP K, hnRNP-A1L, l(2)k08305)
  Cloning method: Unknown
Terms and licenses: Academic/Nonprofit Terms; Industry Terms: Not Available to Industry
Depositor comments: sequence of isoform C NCBI:NM_206184.2 Plasmids from this collection were made available to the research community and donated after the lab closed. Please note that the sequence provided by the depositing laboratory may be theoretical/predicted or based on Sanger sequencing results. There may be discrepancies between sequencing results obtained by Addgene and the depositor sequence. If an Addgene verified sequence is not available, please contact before placing your order to request that our lab fully sequence the plasmid.
How to cite: pAc5.1B-lambdaN-HA-DmBancal_425-502_AB was a gift from Elisa Izaurralde (Addgene plasmid # 148296 ; http://n2t.net/addgene:148296 ; RRID:Addgene_148296)
