[The description below was written by a language model from this plasmid's Addgene catalogue record and pLannotate feature annotations shown in this document.]
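Description:
pAc5.1B-lambdaN-HA-DmBancal_425-502_AB is a 5,691-nt insect-cell expression plasmid. The catalogue lists its backbone as unknown, although the name and feature layout point to a pAc5.1-type vector. It is propagated in E. coli through a ColE1/pUC-type origin and selected with ampicillin via the β-lactamase gene and its own promoter. The feature annotation calls this origin high-copy, whereas the catalogue entry records the plasmid as low copy. A truncated tetracycline-resistance fragment and a short SV40 large T antigen fragment are also annotated. These appear to be backbone remnants rather than functional elements.

The expression cassette is driven by the Drosophila melanogaster actin 5C (Ac5) promoter, a strong constitutive promoter widely used in fly cell lines, and ends at an SV40 polyadenylation signal. The open reading frame begins with a short fragment of the bacteriophage lambda N protein, followed by an HA epitope; the annotation matches only part of a 3xHA tag, which fits a single HA copy. Next comes the insert, residues 425–502 of Drosophila Bancal, the fly hnRNP K orthologue. The depositor notes it was taken from isoform C, and the annotation tool identifies it by homology to human HNRNPK. A vector-derived V5 tag lies downstream, but the record does not show whether it is read in frame with the insert.

The lambdaN peptide binds boxB RNA hairpins, so fusions of this kind are typically used in tethering assays. The tagged fragment is recruited to a boxB-containing reporter mRNA to test its effect on that transcript's expression, while the HA tag allows detection. The record itself states the purpose only as insect expression of this Bancal fragment.
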