Features (pLannotate 1.2.2; 11 found; start..end, strand, type, name):
     56..2568    +  promoter       Ac5 promoter: Drosophila melanogaster actin 5C promoter
   2588..2653    +  CDS            N (fragment): REGN_LAMBD - Experimental evidence at protein level: Swiss-Prot protein existence level 1. Plays a role as a transcriptional antitermination factor that allows the virus to initiate its lytic phase. Activates expression of the delayed viral early genes by modifying host RNA polymerase (RNAP) into a form that is resistant to termination signals. This antitermination function requires the host NusA protein which serves to stabilize the interaction between antitermination protein N and host RNA polymerase. From Escherichia phage lambda (Bacteriophage lambda).
   2678..2704    +  CDS            3xHA (fragment): three tandem HA epitope tags
   2726..2932    +  CDS            HNRNPK (fragment): HNRPK_HUMAN - Also known as HNRPK. Experimental evidence at protein level: Swiss-Prot protein existence level 1. One of the major pre-mRNA-binding proteins. Binds tenaciously to poly(C) sequences. Likely to play a role in the nuclear metabolism of hnRNAs, particularly for pre-mRNAs that contain cytidine-rich sequences. Can also bind poly(C) single-stranded DNA. Plays an important role in p53/TP53 response to DNA damage, acting at the level of both transcription activation and repression. When sumoylated, acts as a transcriptional coactivator of p53/TP53, playing a role in p21/CDKN1A and 14-3-3
   2976..3017    +  CDS            V5 tag: epitope tag from simian virus 5
   3117..3251    -  polyA_signal   SV40 poly(A) signal: SV40 polyadenylation signal
   3274..3358    -  CDS            large T antigen (fragment): large T antigen from SV40 (simian virus 40)
   3359..3829    +  CDS            TcR (fragment): tetracycline efflux protein; tet; confers resistance to tetracycline
   3873..4461    -  rep_origin     ori: high-copy-number ColE1/pMB1/pBR322/pUC origin of replication
   4632..5492    -  CDS            AmpR: β-lactamase; bla; confers resistance to ampicillin, carbenicillin, and related antibiotics
   5493..5597    -  promoter       AmpR promoter: bla
>Addgene plasmid #148296 | pAc5.1B-lambdaN-HA-DmBancal_425-502_AB | depositor full sequence | sequence record 290744 | Full Sequence
CTTCAAGGAATTAATTCTATATTCTAAAAACACAAATGATACTTCTAAAAAAAATCATGAATGGCATCAA
CTCTGAATCAAATCTTTGCAGATGCACCTACTTCTCATTTCCACTGTCACATCATTTTTCCAGATCTCGC
TGCCTGTTATGTGGCCCACAAACCAAGACACGTTTTATGGCCATTAAAGCTGGCTGATCGTCGCCAAACA
CCAAATACATATCAATATGTACATTCGAGAAAGAAGCGATCAAAGAAGCGTCTTCGGGCGAGTAGGAGAA
TGCGGAGGAGAAGGAGAACGAGCTGATCTAGTATCTCTCCACAATCCAATGCCAACTGACCAACTGGCCA
TATTCGGAGCAATTTGAAGCCAATTTCCATCGCCTGGCGATCGCTCCATTCTTGGCTATATGTTTTTCAC
CGTTCCCGGGGCCATTTTCAAAGACTCGTCGGTAAGATAAGATTGTGTCACTCGCTGTCTCTCTTCATTT
GTCGAAGAATGCTGAGGAATTTCGCGATGACGTCGGCGAGTATTTTGAAGAATGAGAATAATTTGTATTT
ATACGAAAATCAGTTAGTGGAATTTTCTACAAAAACATGTTATCTATAGATAATTTTGTTGCAAAATATG
TTGACTATGACAAAGATTGTATGTATATACCTTTAATGTATTCTCATTTTCTTATGTATTTATAATGGCA
ATGATGATACTGATGATATTTTAAGATGATGCCAGACCACAGGCTGATTTCTGCGTCTTTTGCCGAACGC
AGTGCATGTGCGGTTGTTGTTTTTTGGAATAGTTTCAATTTTCGGACTGTCCGCTTTGATTTCAGTTTCT
TGGCTTATTCAAAAAGCAAAGTAAAGCCAAAAAAGCGAGATGGCAATACCAAATGCGGCAAAACGGTAGT
GGAAGGAAAGGGGTGCGGGGCAGCGGAAGGAAGGGTGGGGCGGGGCGTGGCGGGGTCTGTGGCTGGGCGC
GACGTCACCGACGTTGGAGCCACTCCTTTGACCATGTGTGCGTGTGTGTATTATTCGTGTCTCGCCACTC
GCCGGTTGTTTTTTTCTTTTTATCTCGCTCTCTCTAGCGCCATCTCGTACGCATGCTCAACGCACCGCAT
GTTGCCGTGTCCTTTATGCGTCATTTTGGCTCGAAATAGGCAATTATTTAAACAAAGATTAGTCAACGAA
AACGCTAAAATAAATAAGTCTACAATATGGTTACTTATTGCCATGTGTGTGCAGCCAACGATAGCAACAA
AAGCAACAACACAGTGGCTTTCCCTCTTTCACTTTTTGTTTGCAAGCGCGTGCGAGCAAGACGGCACGAC
CGGCAAACGCAATTACGCTGACAAAGAGCAGACGAAGTTTTGGCCGAAAAACATCAAGGCGCCTGATACG
AATGCATTTGCAATAACAATTGCGATATTTAATATTGTTTATGAAGCTGTTTGACTTCAAAACACACAAA
AAAAAAAATAAAACAAATTATTTGAAAGAGAATTAGGAATCGGACAGCTTATCGTTACGGGCTAACAGCA
CACCGAGACGAAATAGCTTACCTGACGTCACAGCCTCTGGAAGAACTGCCGCCAAGCAGAGAGAGAGAGA
AAAAGAGGGAGAGCAGCTTAGACCGCATGTGCTTGTGTGTGAGGCGTCTCTCTCTTCGTCTCCTGTTTGC
GCAAACGCATAGACTGCACTGAGAAAATCGATTACCTATTTTTTATGAATGAATATTTGCACTATTACTA
TTCAAAACTATTAAGATAGCAATCACATTCAATAGCCAAATACTATACCACCTGAGCGATGCAACGAAAT
GATCAATTTGAGCAAAAATGCTGCATATTTAGGACGGCATCATTATAGAAATGCTTCTTGCTGTGTACTT
TTCTCTCGTCTGGCAGCTGTTTCGCCGTTATTGTTAAAACCGGCTTAAGTTAGGTGTGTTTTCTACGACT
AGTGATGCCCCTACTAGAAGATGTGTGTTGCACAAATGTCCCTGAATAACCAATTTGAAGTGCAGATAGC
AGTAAACGTAAGCTAATATGAATATTATTTAACTGTAATGTTTTAATATCGCTGGACATTACTAATAAAC
CCACTATAAACACATGTACATATGTATGTTTTGGCATACAATGAGTAGTTGGGGAAAAAATGTGTAAAAG
CACCGTGACCATCACAGCATAAAGATAACCAGCTGAAGTATCGAATATGAGTAACCCCCAAATTGAATCA
CATGCCGCAACTGATAGGACCCATGGAAGTACACTCTTCATGGCGATATACAAGACACACACAAGCACGA
ACACCCAGTTGCGGAGGAAATTCTCCGTAAATGAAAACCCAATCGGCGAACAATTCATACCCATATATGG
TAAAAGTTTTGAACGCGACTTGAGAGCGGAGAGCATTGCGGCTGATAAGGTTTTAGCGCTAAGCGGGCTT
TATAAAACGGGCTGCGGGACCAGTTTTCATATCACTACCGTTTGAGTTCTTGTGCTGTGTGGATACTCCT
CCCGACACAAAGCCGCTCCATCAGCCAGCAGTCGTCTAATCCAGAGACCCCGGATCGGGGTACCAACATG
GACGCACAAACACGACGACGTGAGCGTCGCGCTGAGAAACAAGCTCAATGGAAAGCTGCAAACGGTGGAT
CTCCTCCACATATGGCTTACCCATACGATGTTCCAGATTACGCTCCTCCAAGCTTACCCAACAACAGCAC
ACAGGTCACCATTCCAAAAGAGCTGGCTGGTGCCATCATTGGTAAGGGAGGTGGCCGCATCCGTCGCATC
CGCAACGAGTCCAGTGCGTACATCACCATCGACGAGCCCCTGCCAAACTCGAACGATCGTATCATCACCA
TCTCGGGCACGCCGAAGCAAATACAAATGGCCCAGTATCTGCTGCAACAGAGCGTACACGAGAATGGCAG
GCGAAACATTTAATCTAGAGGGCCCGCGGTTCGAAGGTAAGCCTATCCCTAACCCTCTCCTCGGTCTCGA
TTCTACGCGTACCGGTCATCATCACCATCACCATTGAGTTTAAACCCGCTGATCAGCCTCGACTGTGCCT
TCTAAGGCCTGAGCTCGCTGATCAGCCTCGATCGAGGATCCAGACATGATAAGATACATTGATGAGTTTG
GACAAACCACAACTAGAATGCAGTGAAAAAAATGCTTTATTTGTGAAATTTGTGATGCTATTGCTTTATT
TGTAACCATTATAAGCTGCAATAAACAAGTTAACAACAACAATTGCATTCATTTTATGTTTCAGGTTCAG
GGGGAGGTGTGGGAGGTTTTTTAAAGCAAGTAAAACCTCTACAAATGTGGTATGGCTGATTATGATCAGT
CGACCGATGCCCTTGAGAGCCTTCAACCCAGTCAGCTCCTTCCGGTGGGCGCGGGGCATGACTATCGTCG
CCGCACTTATGACTGTCTTCTTTATCATGCAACTCGTAGGACAGGTGCCGGCAGCGCTCTGGGTCATTTT
CGGCGAGGACCGCTTTCGCTGGAGCGCGACGATGATCGGCCTGTCGCTTGCGGTATTCGGAATCTTGCAC
GCCCTCGCTCAAGCCTTCGTCACTGGTCCCGCCACCAAACGTTTCGGCGAGAAGCAGGCCATTATCGCCG
GCATGGCGGCCGACGCGCTGGGCTACGTCTTGCTGGCGTTCGCGACGCGAGGCTGGATGGCCTTCCCCAT
TATGATTCTTCTCGCTTCCGGCGGCATCGGGATGCCCGCGTTGCAGGCCATGCTGTCCAGGCAGGTAGAT
GACGACCATCAGGGACAGCTTCAAGGATCGCTCGCGGCTCTTACCAGCCAGCAAAAGGCCAGGAACCGTA
AAAAGGCCGCGTTGCTGGCGTTTTTCCATAGGCTCCGCCCCCCTGACGAGCATCACAAAAATCGACGCTC
AAGTCAGAGGTGGCGAAACCCGACAGGACTATAAAGATACCAGGCGTTTCCCCCTGGAAGCTCCCTCGTG
CGCTCTCCTGTTCCGACCCTGCCGCTTACCGGATACCTGTCCGCCTTTCTCCCTTCGGGAAGCGTGGCGC
TTTCTCAATGCTCACGCTGTAGGTATCTCAGTTCGGTGTAGGTCGTTCGCTCCAAGCTGGGCTGTGTGCA
CGAACCCCCCGTTCAGCCCGACCGCTGCGCCTTATCCGGTAACTATCGTCTTGAGTCCAACCCGGTAAGA
CACGACTTATCGCCACTGGCAGCAGCCACTGGTAACAGGATTAGCAGAGCGAGGTATGTAGGCGGTGCTA
CAGAGTTCTTGAAGTGGTGGCCTAACTACGGCTACACTAGAAGGACAGTATTTGGTATCTGCGCTCTGCT
GAAGCCAGTTACCTTCGGAAAAAGAGTTGGTAGCTCTTGATCCGGCAAACAAACCACCGCTGGTAGCGGT
GGTTTTTTTGTTTGCAAGCAGCAGATTACGCGCAGAAAAAAAGGATCTCAAGAAGATCCTTTGATCTTTT
CTACGGGGTCTGACGCTCAGTGGAACGAAAACTCACGTTAAGGGATTTTGGTCATGAGATTATCAAAAAG
GATCTTCACCTAGATCCTTTTAAATTAAAAATGAAGTTTTAAATCAATCTAAAGTATATATGAGTAAACT
TGGTCTGACAGTTACCAATGCTTAATCAGTGAGGCACCTATCTCAGCGATCTGTCTATTTCGTTCATCCA
TAGTTGCCTGACTCCCCGTCGTGTAGATAACTACGATACGGGAGGGCTTACCATCTGGCCCCAGTGCTGC
AATGATACCGCGAGACCCACGCTCACCGGCTCCAGATTTATCAGCAATAAACCAGCCAGCCGGAAGGGCC
GAGCGCAGAAGTGGTCCTGCAACTTTATCCGCCTCCATCCAGTCTATTAATTGTTGCCGGGAAGCTAGAG
TAAGTAGTTCGCCAGTTAATAGTTTGCGCAACGTTGTTGCCATTGCTGCAGGCATCGTGGTGTCACGCTC
GTCGTTTGGTATGGCTTCATTCAGCTCCGGTTCCCAACGATCAAGGCGAGTTACATGATCCCCCATGTTG
TGCAAAAAAGCGGTTAGCTCCTTCGGTCCTCCGATCGTTGTCAGAAGTAAGTTGGCCGCAGTGTTATCAC
TCATGGTTATGGCAGCACTGCATAATTCTCTTACTGTCATGCCATCCGTAAGATGCTTTTCTGTGACTGG
TGAGTACTCAACCAAGTCATTCTGAGAATAGTGTATGCGGCGACCGAGTTGCTCTTGCCCGGCGTCAACA
CGGGATAATACCGCGCCACATAGCAGAACTTTAAAAGTGCTCATCATTGGAAAACGTTCTTCGGGGCGAA
AACTCTCAAGGATCTTACCGCTGTTGAGATCCAGTTCGATGTAACCCACTCGTGCACCCAACTGATCTTC
AGCATCTTTTACTTTCACCAGCGTTTCTGGGTGAGCAAAAACAGGAAGGCAAAATGCCGCAAAAAAGGGA
ATAAGGGCGACACGGAAATGTTGAATACTCATACTCTTCCTTTTTCAATATTATTGAAGCATTTATCAGG
GTTATTGTCTCATGAGCGGATACATATTTGAATGTATTTAGAAAAATAAACAAATAGGGGTTCCGCGCAC
ATTTCCCCGAAAAGTGCCACCTGACGTCTAAGAAACCATTATTATCATGACATTAACCTATAAAAATAGG
CGTATCACGAGGCCCTTTCGT
